>Addgene plasmid #109678 | p3E-rab21 | depositor full sequence | sequence record 206615 | Full Sequence
CTTTCCTGCGTTATCCCCTGATTCTGTGGATAACCGTATTACCGCCTTTGAGTGAGCTGATACCGCTCGC
CGCAGCCGAACGACCGAGCGCAGCGAGTCAGTGAGCGAGGAAGCGGAAGAGCGCCCAATACGCAAACCGC
CTCTCCCCGCGCGTTGGCCGATTCATTAATGCAGCTGGCACGACAGGTTTCCCGACTGGAAAGCGGGCAG
TGAGCGCAACGCAATTAATACGCGTACCGCTAGCCAGGAAGAGTTTGTAGAAACGCAAAAAGGCCATCCG
TCAGGATGGCCTTCTGCTTAGTTTGATGCCTGGCAGTTTATGGCGGGCGTCCTGCCCGCCACCCTCCGGG
CCGTTGCTTCACAACGTTCAAATCCGCTCCCGGCGGATTTGTCCTACTCAGGAGAGCGTTCACCGACAAA
CAACAGATAAAACGAAAGGCCCAGTCTTCCGACTGAGCCTTTCGTTTTATTTGATGCCTGGCAGTTCCCT
ACTCTCGCGTTAACGCTAGCATGGATGTTTTCCCAGTCACGACGTTGTAAAACGACGGCCAGTCTTAAGC
TCGGGCCCTGCAGCTCTAGAGCTCGAATTCTACAGGTCACTAATACCATCTAAGTAGTTGGTTCATAGTG
ACTGCATATGTTGTGTTTTACAGTATTATGTAGTCTGTTTTTTATGCAAAATCTAATTTAATATATTGAT
ATTTATATCATTTTACGTTTCTCGTTCAACTTTCTTGTACAAAGTGGTGGCGGCGGCTGGAGGGAAGACG
TACTCGTTCAAGGTGGTGCTGCTGGGCGAGGGTTGCGTCGGGAAAACATCCCTGGTTCTGCGATACTGCG
AGAACAAATTCAACGACAAACACATCACCACGCTTCAGGCATCGTTCCTCACAAAGAAGCTCAACATAAC
AGGAAAGAGAGTAAATCTGGCTATATGGGATACGGCTGGTCAGGAGCGTTTTCATGCCCTTGGGCCCATC
TACTACAGAGATTCCAACGGCGCGATATTGGTGTACGACGTCACAGATGAGGACTCTTTTCAGAAGGTGA
AGAACTGGGTGAAAGAATTAAGGAAAATGTTGGGGAATGAAATCTGTTTATGTATAGTAGGCAATAAAAT
AGACCTTGAAAAAGAGCGGCATGTTTCAGTCGAGGAAGCAGAGGGGTATGCAGAGTCAGTTGGAGCGAAA
CACTATCACACATCCGCCAAATTAAACAAAGGCATCGAGGAGCTGTTTCTGGACCTGTGTAAACGCATGA
TGGAGACAGCTCAGCTGGAGGAGCGGTCGAGGGGGAACGGAGCCAGTAACAGCAGCACAGGCCGGAGGGG
TGTACAGATTGTGGATGATGAGCCGCAGGCCGCCGTCCCAGCCGGAGGCTGTTGCACATCCGGCTAAGCC
AACTTTATTATACAAAGTTGGCATTATAAAAAAGCATTGCTTATCAATTTGTTGCAACGAACAGGTCACT
ATCAGTCAAAATAAAATCATTATTTGGAGCTCCATGGTAGCGTTAACGCGGCCGCGATATCCCCTATAGT
GAGTCGTATTACATGGTCATAGCTGTTTCCTGGCAGCTCTGGCCCGTGTCTCAAAATCTCTGATGTTACA
TTGCACAAGATAAAAATATATCATCATGAACAATAAAACTGTCTGCTTACATAAACAGTAATACAAGGGG
TGTTATGAGCCATATTCAACGGGAAACGTCGAGGCCGCGATTAAATTCCAACATGGATGCTGATTTATAT
GGGTATAAATGGGCTCGCGATAATGTCGGGCAATCAGGTGCGACAATCTATCGCTTGTATGGGAAGCCCG
ATGCGCCAGAGTTGTTTCTGAAACATGGCAAAGGTAGCGTTGCCAATGATGTTACAGATGAGATGGTCAG
ACTAAACTGGCTGACGGAATTTATGCCTCTTCCGACCATCAAGCATTTTATCCGTACTCCTGATGATGCA
TGGTTACTCACCACTGCGATCCCCGGAAAAACAGCATTCCAGGTATTAGAAGAATATCCTGATTCAGGTG
AAAATATTGTTGATGCGCTGGCAGTGTTCCTGCGCCGGTTGCATTCGATTCCTGTTTGTAATTGTCCTTT
TAACAGCGATCGCGTATTTCGTCTCGCTCAGGCGCAATCACGAATGAATAACGGTTTGGTTGATGCGAGT
GATTTTGATGACGAGCGTAATGGCTGGCCTGTTGAACAAGTCTGGAAAGAAATGCATAAACTTTTGCCAT
TCTCACCGGATTCAGTCGTCACTCATGGTGATTTCTCACTTGATAACCTTATTTTTGACGAGGGGAAATT
AATAGGTTGTATTGATGTTGGACGAGTCGGAATCGCAGACCGATACCAGGATCTTGCCATCCTATGGAAC
TGCCTCGGTGAGTTTTCTCCTTCATTACAGAAACGGCTTTTTCAAAAATATGGTATTGATAATCCTGATA
TGAATAAATTGCAGTTTCATTTGATGCTCGATGAGTTTTTCTAATCAGAATTGGTTAATTGGTTGTAACA
CTGGCAGAGCATTACGCTGACTTGACGGGACGGCGCAAGCTCATGACCAAAATCCCTTAACGTGAGTTAC
GCGTCGTTCCACTGAGCGTCAGACCCCGTAGAAAAGATCAAAGGATCTTCTTGAGATCCTTTTTTTCTGC
GCGTAATCTGCTGCTTGCAAACAAAAAAACCACCGCTACCAGCGGTGGTTTGTTTGCCGGATCAAGAGCT
ACCAACTCTTTTTCCGAAGGTAACTGGCTTCAGCAGAGCGCAGATACCAAATACTGTCCTTCTAGTGTAG
CCGTAGTTAGGCCACCACTTCAAGAACTCTGTAGCACCGCCTACATACCTCGCTCTGCTAATCCTGTTAC
CAGTGGCTGCTGCCAGTGGCGATAAGTCGTGTCTTACCGGGTTGGACTCAAGACGATAGTTACCGGATAA
GGCGCAGCGGTCGGGCTGAACGGGGGGTTCGTGCACACAGCCCAGCTTGGAGCGAACGACCTACACCGAA
CTGAGATACCTACAGCGTGAGCATTGAGAAAGCGCCACGCTTCCCGAAGGGAGAAAGGCGGACAGGTATC
CGGTAAGCGGCAGGGTCGGAACAGGAGAGCGCACGAGGGAGCTTCCAGGGGGAAACGCCTGGTATCTTTA
TAGTCCTGTCGGGTTTCGCCACCTCTGACTTGAGCGTCGATTTTTGTGATGCTCGTCAGGGGGGCGGAGC
CTATGGAAAAACGCCAGCAACGCGGCCTTTTTACGGTTCCTGGCCTTTTGCTGGCCTTTTGCTCACATGT
T
Features (pLannotate 1.2.2; 11 found; start..end, strand, type, name):
    121..213     +  CDS            lacI (fragment): lac repressor; lacI; The lac repressor binds to the lac operator to inhibit transcription in E. coli. This inhibition can be relieved by adding lactose or isopropyl-β-D-thiogalactopyranoside (IPTG).
    268..295     -  terminator     rrnB T2 terminator: transcription terminator T2 from the E. coli rrnB gene
    427..470     +  terminator     rrnB T1 terminator: Escherichia coli rrnB; transcription terminator T1 from the E. coli rrnB gene
    517..553     -  CDS            lacZα (fragment): LacZα fragment of β-galactosidase; lacZ fragment
    624..748     -  protein_bind   attR2: mutant version of attR; recombination site for the Gateway® LR reaction LR Clonase™
    762..1394    +  CDS            Rab21: RAB21_MOUSE - Experimental evidence at protein level: Swiss-Prot protein existence level 1. Small GTPase involved in membrane trafficking control (PubMed:16754960, PubMed:18804435). Regulates integrin internalization and recycling, but does not influence the traffic of endosomally translocated receptors in general (PubMed:16754960). As a result, may regulate cell adhesion and migration (PubMed:16754960). During the mitosis of adherent cells, controls the endosomal trafficking of integrins which is required for the successful completion of cytokinesis (PubMed:18804435). Involved in neurite grow
   1400..1420    -  protein_bind   attB3: mutant version of attB; core recombination site for the Gateway® BP reaction BP Clonase™
   1411..1496    -  protein_bind   attL1 (fragment): mutant version of attL; recombination site for the Gateway® LR reaction LR Clonase™
   1533..1551    -  promoter       T7 promoter: promoter for bacteriophage T7 RNA polymerase
   1685..2494    +  CDS            KanR: aminoglycoside phosphotransferase; aph(3')-Ia; confers resistance to kanamycin in bacteria or G418 (Geneticin®) in eukaryotes
   2641..3229    +  rep_origin     ori: high-copy-number ColE1/pMB1/pBR322/pUC origin of replication
