>Addgene plasmid #109678 | p3E-rab21 | addgene full sequence | sequence record 224774 | Addgene NGS Result
CATAGTGACTGCATATGTTGTGTTTTACAGTATTATGTAGTCTGTTTTTTATGCAAAATCTAATTTAATA
TATTGATATTTATATCATTTTACGTTTCTCGTTCAACTTTCTTGTACAAAGTGGTGGCGGCGGCTGGAGG
GAAGACGTACTCGTTCAAGGTGGTGCTGCTGGGCGAGGGTTGCGTCGGGAAAACATCCCTGGTTCTGCGA
TACTGCGAGAACAAATTCAACGACAAACACATCACCACGCTTCAGGCATCGTTCCTCACAAAGAAGCTCA
ACATAACAGGAAAGAGAGTAAATCTGGCTATATGGGATACGGCTGGTCAGGAGCGTTTTCATGCCCTTGG
GCCCATCTACTACAGAGATTCCAACGGCGCGATATTGGTGTACGACGTCACAGATGAGGACTCTTTTCAG
AAGGTGAAGAACTGGGTGAAAGAATTAAGGAAAATGTTGGGGAATGAAATCTGTTTATGTATAGTAGGCA
ATAAAATAGACCTTGAAAAAGAGCGGCATGTTTCAGTCGAGGAAGCAGAGGGGTATGCAGAGTCAGTTGG
AGCGAAACACTATCACACATCCGCCAAATTAAACAAAGGCATCGAGGAGCTGTTTCTGGACCTGTGTAAA
CGCATGATGGAGACAGCTCAGCTGGAGGAGCGGTCGAGGGGGAACGGAGCCAGTAACAGCAGCACAGGCC
GGAGGGGTGTACAGATTGTGGATGATGAGCCGCAGGCCGCCGTCCCAGCCGGAGGCTGTTGCACATCCGG
CTAAGCCAACTTTATTATACAAAGTTGGCATTATAAAAAAGCATTGCTTATCAATTTGTTGCAACGAACA
GGTCACTATCAGTCAAAATAAAATCATTATTTGGAGCTCCATGGTAGCGTTAACGCGGCCGCGATATCCC
CTATAGTGAGTCGTATTACATGGTCATAGCTGTTTCCTGGCAGCTCTGGCCCGTGTCTCAAAATCTCTGA
TGTTACATTGCACAAGATAAAAATATATCATCATGAACAATAAAACTGTCTGCTTACATAAACAGTAATA
CAAGGGGTGTTATGAGCCATATTCAACGGGAAACGTCGAGGCCGCGATTAAATTCCAACATGGATGCTGA
TTTATATGGGTATAAATGGGCTCGCGATAATGTCGGGCAATCAGGTGCGACAATCTATCGCTTGTATGGG
AAGCCCGATGCGCCAGAGTTGTTTCTGAAACATGGCAAAGGTAGCGTTGCCAATGATGTTACAGATGAGA
TGGTCAGACTAAACTGGCTGACGGAATTTATGCCTCTTCCGACCATCAAGCATTTTATCCGTACTCCTGA
TGATGCATGGTTACTCACCACTGCGATCCCCGGAAAAACAGCATTCCAGGTATTAGAAGAATATCCTGAT
TCAGGTGAAAATATTGTTGATGCGCTGGCAGTGTTCCTGCGCCGGTTGCATTCGATTCCTGTTTGTAATT
GTCCTTTTAACAGCGATCGCGTATTTCGTCTCGCTCAGGCGCAATCACGAATGAATAACGGTTTGGTTGA
TGCGAGTGATTTTGATGACGAGCGTAATGGCTGGCCTGTTGAACAAGTCTGGAAAGAAATGCATAAACTT
TTGCCATTCTCACCGGATTCAGTCGTCACTCATGGTGATTTCTCACTTGATAACCTTATTTTTGACGAGG
GGAAATTAATAGGTTGTATTGATGTTGGACGAGTCGGAATCGCAGACCGATACCAGGATCTTGCCATCCT
ATGGAACTGCCTCGGTGAGTTTTCTCCTTCATTACAGAAACGGCTTTTTCAAAAATATGGTATTGATAAT
CCTGATATGAATAAATTGCAGTTTCATTTGATGCTCGATGAGTTTTTCTAATCAGAATTGGTTAATTGGT
TGTAACACTGGCAGAGCATTACGCTGACTTGACGGGACGGCGCAAGCTCATGACCAAAATCCCTTAACGT
GAGTTACGCGTCGTTCCACTGAGCGTCAGACCCCGTAGAAAAGATCAAAGGATCTTCTTGAGATCCTTTT
TTTCTGCGCGTAATCTGCTGCTTGCAAACAAAAAAACCACCGCTACCAGCGGTGGTTTGTTTGCCGGATC
AAGAGCTACCAACTCTTTTTCCGAAGGTAACTGGCTTCAGCAGAGCGCAGATACCAAATACTGTTCTTCT
AGTGTAGCCGTAGTTAGGCCACCACTTCAAGAACTCTGTAGCACCGCCTACATACCTCGCTCTGCTAATC
CTGTTACCAGTGGCTGCTGCCAGTGGCGATAAGTCGTGTCTTACCGGGTTGGACTCAAGACGATAGTTAC
CGGATAAGGCGCAGCGGTCGGGCTGAACGGGGGGTTCGTGCACACAGCCCAGCTTGGAGCGAACGACCTA
CACCGAACTGAGATACCTACAGCGTGAGCTATGAGAAAGCGCCACGCTTCCCGAAGGGAGAAAGGCGGAC
AGGTATCCGGTAAGCGGCAGGGTCGGAACAGGAGAGCGCACGAGGGAGCTTCCAGGGGGAAACGCCTGGT
ATCTTTATAGTCCTGTCGGGTTTCGCCACCTCTGACTTGAGCGTCGATTTTTGTGATGCTCGTCAGGGGG
GCGGAGCCTATGGAAAAACGCCAGCAACGCGGCCTTTTTACGGTTCCTGGCCTTTTGCTGGCCTTTTGCT
CACATGTTCTTTCCTGCGTTATCCCCTGATTCTGTGGATAACCGTATTACCGCCTTTGAGTGAGCTGATA
CCGCTCGCCGCAGCCGAACGACCGAGCGCAGCGAGTCAGTGAGCGAGGAAGCGGAAGAGCGCCCAATACG
CAAACCGCCTCTCCCCGCGCGTTGGCCGATTCATTAATGCAGCTGGCACGACAGGTTTCCCGACTGGAAA
GCGGGCAGTGAGCGCAACGCAATTAATACGCGTACCGCTAGCCAGGAAGAGTTTGTAGAAACGCAAAAAG
GCCATCCGTCAGGATGGCCTTCTGCTTAGTTTGATGCCTGGCAGTTTATGGCGGGCGTCCTGCCCGCCAC
CCTCCGGGCCGTTGCTTCACAACGTTCAAATCCGCTCCCGGCGGATTTGTCCTACTCAGGAGAGCGTTCA
CCGACAAACAACAGATAAAACGAAAGGCCCAGTCTTCCGACTGAGCCTTTCGTTTTATTTGATGCCTGGC
AGTTCCCTACTCTCGCGTTAACGCTAGCATGGATGTTTTCCCAGTCACGACGTTGTAAAACGACGGCCAG
TCTTAAGCTCGGGCCCTGCAGCTCTAGAGCTCGAATTCTACAGGTCACTAATACCATCTAAGTAGTTGGT
T
Features (pLannotate 1.2.2; 12 found; start..end, strand, type, name):
      1..125     -  protein_bind   attR2: mutant version of attR; recombination site for the Gateway® LR reaction LR Clonase™
    139..771     +  CDS            Rab21: RAB21_MOUSE - Experimental evidence at protein level: Swiss-Prot protein existence level 1. Small GTPase involved in membrane trafficking control (PubMed:16754960, PubMed:18804435). Regulates integrin internalization and recycling, but does not influence the traffic of endosomally translocated receptors in general (PubMed:16754960). As a result, may regulate cell adhesion and migration (PubMed:16754960). During the mitosis of adherent cells, controls the endosomal trafficking of integrins which is required for the successful completion of cytokinesis (PubMed:18804435). Involved in neurite grow
    777..797     -  protein_bind   attB3: mutant version of attB; core recombination site for the Gateway® BP reaction BP Clonase™
    788..873     -  protein_bind   attL1 (fragment): mutant version of attL; recombination site for the Gateway® LR reaction LR Clonase™
    910..928     -  promoter       T7 promoter: promoter for bacteriophage T7 RNA polymerase
   1062..1871    +  CDS            KanR: aminoglycoside phosphotransferase; aph(3')-Ia; confers resistance to kanamycin in bacteria or G418 (Geneticin®) in eukaryotes
   2018..2606    +  rep_origin     ori: high-copy-number ColE1/pMB1/pBR322/pUC origin of replication
   2789..2881    +  CDS            lacI (fragment): lac repressor; lacI; The lac repressor binds to the lac operator to inhibit transcription in E. coli. This inhibition can be relieved by adding lactose or isopropyl-β-D-thiogalactopyranoside (IPTG).
   2936..2963    -  terminator     rrnB T2 terminator: transcription terminator T2 from the E. coli rrnB gene
   3095..3138    +  terminator     rrnB T1 terminator: Escherichia coli rrnB; transcription terminator T1 from the E. coli rrnB gene
   3185..3221    -  CDS            lacZα (fragment): LacZα fragment of β-galactosidase; lacZ fragment
   3259..3288    -  protein_bind   attP2 (fragment): mutant version of attP; recombination site for the Gateway® BP reaction BP Clonase™
