[The description below was written by a language model from this plasmid's Addgene catalogue record and pLannotate feature annotations shown in this document.]
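Description:
p3E-rab21 is a 3,291-nt multisite Gateway 3′ entry clone built in the pDONR P2R-P3 backbone and catalogued as a zebrafish plasmid. It is maintained in E. coli through a high-copy ColE1/pUC-type origin and selected with kanamycin through the aph(3')-Ia resistance gene. Other backbone elements are the rrnB T1 and T2 transcription terminators, which insulate the cloning region from read-through transcription, a T7 promoter next to the insert, and short lacI and lacZα fragments that are vector remnants with no evident function.

The payload is the zebrafish (D. rerio) rab21 coding sequence, inserted by Gateway cloning. The annotation tool labels this roughly 630-bp open reading frame by homology to mouse Rab21, a small GTPase that controls membrane trafficking and is implicated in the endosomal internalisation and recycling of integrins. The insert is flanked by an attR2 site on one side and by an attB3 core overlapping an attL-type fragment on the other. That second site is labelled attL1 by the tool but is presumably the attL3 site expected of a 3′ entry clone.

No eukaryotic promoter or polyadenylation signal is annotated, so the plasmid is a building block rather than an expression vector. In an LR recombination it is combined with a 5′ entry clone supplying a promoter, a middle entry clone such as a fluorescent protein or other tag, and a destination vector. This places rab21 at the 3′ end of the assembled cassette, typically producing a protein with rab21 at its C-terminal end. The associated work was an in vivo cell biological screen on T-tubule formation. The depositor sequence and the repository's sequencing result have the same length and the same arrangement of features, differing only in their start coordinate.
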