Addgene plasmid #109678: p3E-rab21
Purpose: Multisite gateway vector for 3' tagging with rab21
Depositing lab: Rob Parton. Depositing organization: University of Queensland, Institute for Molecular Bioscience. Publication: In vivo cell biological screening identifies an endocytic capture mechanism for T-tubule formation. Hall TE, Martel N, Ariotti N, Xiong Z, Lo HP, Ferguson C, Rae J, Lim YW, Parton RG. Nat Commun. 2020 Jul 24;11(1):3711. doi: 10.1038/s41467-020-17486-w. PubMed 32709891.
Backbone
  Vector backbone: pDONR p2R-p3
  Vector type: Zebrafish plasmids
Growth in bacteria
  Bacterial resistance: Kanamycin, 50 μg/mL
  Growth temperature: 37°C
  Growth strain: DH5alpha
  Copy number: High Copy
Gene/Insert
  Gene/Insert name: rab21
  Species: D. rerio (zebrafish)
  Entrez Gene: rab21 (a.k.a. zgc:154045)
  Cloning method: Gateway Cloning
Terms and licenses: Academic/Nonprofit Terms; Industry Terms: Not Available to Industry
How to cite: p3E-rab21 was a gift from Rob Parton (Addgene plasmid # 109678 ; http://n2t.net/addgene:109678 ; RRID:Addgene_109678)
